Addgene plasmid #112394: pZNF764.1.0-gDNA
Purpose: CRISPR plasmid for expression of Cas9 and gRNA targeting human transcription factor ZNF764
Depositing lab: Kevin White. Depositing organization: University of Chicago.
Backbone
  Vector backbone: pX330
  Backbone manufacturer: Zhang lab (Addgene plasmid ID: 42230)
  Vector type: Mammalian Expression, CRISPR
Growth in bacteria
  Bacterial resistance: Ampicillin, 100 μg/mL
  Growth temperature: 37°C
  Growth strain: DH5alpha
  Copy number: High Copy
Gene/Insert
  Gene/Insert name: ZNF764
  gRNA/shRNA sequence: AAGGCCGTCACCCACACTCC TGG
  Species: H. sapiens (human)
  Entrez Gene: ZNF764 (a.k.a. MGC13138)
  Cloning method: Restriction Enzyme; 5′ cloning site BbsI (destroyed during cloning); 3′ cloning site BbsI (destroyed during cloning)
  Sequencing primers: 5′ hU6-F (5'-GAGGGCCTATTTCCCATGATT-3')
Terms and licenses: Academic/Nonprofit Terms; Industry Terms: Not Available to Industry
Depositor comments: gRNA sequence listed includes 20 nucleotide target sequence, followed by the uncloned PAM sequence. The PAM sequence is not present in the plasmid. Use with plasmid pZNF764-donor.
How to cite: pZNF764.1.0-gDNA was a gift from Kevin White (Addgene plasmid # 112394 ; http://n2t.net/addgene:112394 ; RRID:Addgene_112394)
