[The description below was written by a language model from this plasmid's Addgene catalogue record and pLannotate feature annotations shown in this document.]
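Description:
pZNF764.1.0-gDNA is a mammalian CRISPR expression plasmid built on the pX330 backbone, delivering both Streptococcus pyogenes Cas9 and a single guide RNA directed against the human transcription factor gene ZNF764. It is propagated in E. coli as a high-copy plasmid through a ColE1/pUC-type origin and selected with ampicillin via the β-lactamase gene under its own promoter. An f1/M13 phage origin and a single AAV2 inverted terminal repeat are also annotated in the backbone; with only one ITR detected, the record gives no indication that the plasmid is meant for AAV packaging.

Two expression units carry the payload. A human U6 RNA polymerase III promoter drives the guide, a 20-nucleotide ZNF764 target sequence cloned into the BbsI sites (destroyed in the process) directly upstream of the S. pyogenes gRNA scaffold; the PAM listed with the target is genomic and is not present in the plasmid. Cas9 is expressed from a hybrid promoter composed of the CMV enhancer, the chicken β-actin promoter and a hybrid CBA/MVM intron. The coding sequence is annotated as adjoining N- and C-terminal portions that together form one continuous Cas9, followed by a nucleoplasmin bipartite nuclear localization signal and a bovine growth hormone polyadenylation signal.

The depositor's sequence and the repository's sequencing result share the same feature order but differ slightly in length (8,508 versus 8,470 nt), with the shorter record showing only a partial chicken β-actin promoter match. The depositor notes that the plasmid is meant to be used with a companion donor, pZNF764-donor, implying Cas9 cleavage at ZNF764 paired with donor-templated repair, though the donor's contents are not described in the record.
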