Features (pLannotate 1.2.2; 18 found; start..end, strand, type, name):
     79..122     +  misc_RNA       gRNA scaffold (fragment): guide RNA scaffold for the Streptococcus pyogenes CRISPR/Cas9 system
    169..454     +  enhancer       CMV enhancer: human cytomegalovirus immediate early enhancer; contains an 18-bp deletion relative to the standard CMV enhancer
    456..733     +  promoter       chicken β-actin promoter: No description available
    734..962     +  intron         hybrid intron: hybrid between chicken β-actin (CBA) and minute virus of mice (MMV) introns (Gray et al., 2011)
   1100..2701    +  CDS            Cas9(N): N-terminal portion of Streptococcus pyogenes Cas9 (Zetsche et al., 2015)
   2702..5200    +  CDS            Cas9(C): C-terminal portion of Streptococcus pyogenes Cas9 (Zetsche et al., 2015)
   5201..5248    +  CDS            nucleoplasmin NLS: bipartite nuclear localization signal from nucleoplasmin
   5282..5393    +  polyA_signal   bGH poly(A) signal: bovine growth hormone polyadenylation signal
   5498..5638    +  repeat_region  AAV2 ITR: inverted terminal repeat of adeno-associated virus serotype 2 inverted
   5643..5694    -  misc_feature   bom (fragment): basis of mobility region from pBR322
   5713..6093    +  rep_origin     M13 ori (sequence partly withheld): M13 bacteriophage origin of replication; arrow indicates direction of (+) strand synthesis
   6169..6218    -  misc_feature   bom (fragment): basis of mobility region from pBR322
   6320..6355    -  CDS            rop (fragment): Rop protein, which maintains plasmids at low copy number; rop
   6450..6554    +  promoter       AmpR promoter: bla
   6555..7415    +  CDS            AmpR: β-lactamase; bla; confers resistance to ampicillin, carbenicillin, and related antibiotics
   7586..8174    +  rep_origin     ori: high-copy-number ColE1/pMB1/pBR322/pUC origin of replication
   8236..8476    +  promoter       U6 promoter: RNA polymerase III promoter for human U6 snRNA
   8505..72      +  misc_RNA       gRNA scaffold (across the origin): guide RNA scaffold for the Streptococcus pyogenes CRISPR/Cas9 system
>Addgene plasmid #112394 | pZNF764.1.0-gDNA | depositor full sequence | sequence record 211785 | Full Sequence
TAGAGCTAGAAATAGCAAGTTAAAATAAGGCTAGTCCGTTATCAACTTGAAAAAGTGGCACCGAGTCGGT
GCTTTTTTGTTTTAGAGCTAGAAATAGCAAGTTAAAATAAGGCTAGTCCGTTTTTAGCGCGTGCGCCAAT
TCTGCAGACAAATGGCTCTAGAGGTACCCGTTACATAACTTACGGTAAATGGCCCGCCTGGCTGACCGCC
CAACGACCCCCGCCCATTGACGTCAATAGTAACGCCAATAGGGACTTTCCATTGACGTCAATGGGTGGAG
TATTTACGGTAAACTGCCCACTTGGCAGTACATCAAGTGTATCATATGCCAAGTACGCCCCCTATTGACG
TCAATGACGGTAAATGGCCCGCCTGGCATTGTGCCCAGTACATGACCTTATGGGACTTTCCTACTTGGCA
GTACATCTACGTATTAGTCATCGCTATTACCATGGTCGAGGTGAGCCCCACGTTCTGCTTCACTCTCCCC
ATCTCCCCCCCCTCCCCACCCCCAATTTTGTATTTATTTATTTTTTAATTATTTTGTGCAGCGATGGGGG
CGGGGGGGGGGGGGGGGCGCGCGCCAGGCGGGGCGGGGCGGGGCGAGGGGCGGGGCGGGGCGAGGCGGAG
AGGTGCGGCGGCAGCCAATCAGAGCGGCGCGCTCCGAAAGTTTCCTTTTATGGCGAGGCGGCGGCGGCGG
CGGCCCTATAAAAAGCGAAGCGCGCGGCGGGCGGGAGTCGCTGCGACGCTGCCTTCGCCCCGTGCCCCGC
TCCGCCGCCGCCTCGCGCCGCCCGCCCCGGCTCTGACTGACCGCGTTACTCCCACAGGTGAGCGGGCGGG
ACGGCCCTTCTCCTCCGGGCTGTAATTAGCTGAGCAAGAGGTAAGGGTTTAAGGGATGGTTGGTTGGTGG
GGTATTAATGTTTAATTACCTGGAGCACCTGCCTGAAATCACTTTTTTTCAGGTTGGACCGGTGCCACCA
TGGACTATAAGGACCACGACGGAGACTACAAGGATCATGATATTGATTACAAAGACGATGACGATAAGAT
GGCCCCAAAGAAGAAGCGGAAGGTCGGTATCCACGGAGTCCCAGCAGCCGACAAGAAGTACAGCATCGGC
CTGGACATCGGCACCAACTCTGTGGGCTGGGCCGTGATCACCGACGAGTACAAGGTGCCCAGCAAGAAAT
TCAAGGTGCTGGGCAACACCGACCGGCACAGCATCAAGAAGAACCTGATCGGAGCCCTGCTGTTCGACAG
CGGCGAAACAGCCGAGGCCACCCGGCTGAAGAGAACCGCCAGAAGAAGATACACCAGACGGAAGAACCGG
ATCTGCTATCTGCAAGAGATCTTCAGCAACGAGATGGCCAAGGTGGACGACAGCTTCTTCCACAGACTGG
AAGAGTCCTTCCTGGTGGAAGAGGATAAGAAGCACGAGCGGCACCCCATCTTCGGCAACATCGTGGACGA
GGTGGCCTACCACGAGAAGTACCCCACCATCTACCACCTGAGAAAGAAACTGGTGGACAGCACCGACAAG
GCCGACCTGCGGCTGATCTATCTGGCCCTGGCCCACATGATCAAGTTCCGGGGCCACTTCCTGATCGAGG
GCGACCTGAACCCCGACAACAGCGACGTGGACAAGCTGTTCATCCAGCTGGTGCAGACCTACAACCAGCT
GTTCGAGGAAAACCCCATCAACGCCAGCGGCGTGGACGCCAAGGCCATCCTGTCTGCCAGACTGAGCAAG
AGCAGACGGCTGGAAAATCTGATCGCCCAGCTGCCCGGCGAGAAGAAGAATGGCCTGTTCGGAAACCTGA
TTGCCCTGAGCCTGGGCCTGACCCCCAACTTCAAGAGCAACTTCGACCTGGCCGAGGATGCCAAACTGCA
GCTGAGCAAGGACACCTACGACGACGACCTGGACAACCTGCTGGCCCAGATCGGCGACCAGTACGCCGAC
CTGTTTCTGGCCGCCAAGAACCTGTCCGACGCCATCCTGCTGAGCGACATCCTGAGAGTGAACACCGAGA
TCACCAAGGCCCCCCTGAGCGCCTCTATGATCAAGAGATACGACGAGCACCACCAGGACCTGACCCTGCT
GAAAGCTCTCGTGCGGCAGCAGCTGCCTGAGAAGTACAAAGAGATTTTCTTCGACCAGAGCAAGAACGGC
TACGCCGGCTACATTGACGGCGGAGCCAGCCAGGAAGAGTTCTACAAGTTCATCAAGCCCATCCTGGAAA
AGATGGACGGCACCGAGGAACTGCTCGTGAAGCTGAACAGAGAGGACCTGCTGCGGAAGCAGCGGACCTT
CGACAACGGCAGCATCCCCCACCAGATCCACCTGGGAGAGCTGCACGCCATTCTGCGGCGGCAGGAAGAT
TTTTACCCATTCCTGAAGGACAACCGGGAAAAGATCGAGAAGATCCTGACCTTCCGCATCCCCTACTACG
TGGGCCCTCTGGCCAGGGGAAACAGCAGATTCGCCTGGATGACCAGAAAGAGCGAGGAAACCATCACCCC
CTGGAACTTCGAGGAAGTGGTGGACAAGGGCGCTTCCGCCCAGAGCTTCATCGAGCGGATGACCAACTTC
GATAAGAACCTGCCCAACGAGAAGGTGCTGCCCAAGCACAGCCTGCTGTACGAGTACTTCACCGTGTATA
ACGAGCTGACCAAAGTGAAATACGTGACCGAGGGAATGAGAAAGCCCGCCTTCCTGAGCGGCGAGCAGAA
AAAGGCCATCGTGGACCTGCTGTTCAAGACCAACCGGAAAGTGACCGTGAAGCAGCTGAAAGAGGACTAC
TTCAAGAAAATCGAGTGCTTCGACTCCGTGGAAATCTCCGGCGTGGAAGATCGGTTCAACGCCTCCCTGG
GCACATACCACGATCTGCTGAAAATTATCAAGGACAAGGACTTCCTGGACAATGAGGAAAACGAGGACAT
TCTGGAAGATATCGTGCTGACCCTGACACTGTTTGAGGACAGAGAGATGATCGAGGAACGGCTGAAAACC
TATGCCCACCTGTTCGACGACAAAGTGATGAAGCAGCTGAAGCGGCGGAGATACACCGGCTGGGGCAGGC
TGAGCCGGAAGCTGATCAACGGCATCCGGGACAAGCAGTCCGGCAAGACAATCCTGGATTTCCTGAAGTC
CGACGGCTTCGCCAACAGAAACTTCATGCAGCTGATCCACGACGACAGCCTGACCTTTAAAGAGGACATC
CAGAAAGCCCAGGTGTCCGGCCAGGGCGATAGCCTGCACGAGCACATTGCCAATCTGGCCGGCAGCCCCG
CCATTAAGAAGGGCATCCTGCAGACAGTGAAGGTGGTGGACGAGCTCGTGAAAGTGATGGGCCGGCACAA
GCCCGAGAACATCGTGATCGAAATGGCCAGAGAGAACCAGACCACCCAGAAGGGACAGAAGAACAGCCGC
GAGAGAATGAAGCGGATCGAAGAGGGCATCAAAGAGCTGGGCAGCCAGATCCTGAAAGAACACCCCGTGG
AAAACACCCAGCTGCAGAACGAGAAGCTGTACCTGTACTACCTGCAGAATGGGCGGGATATGTACGTGGA
CCAGGAACTGGACATCAACCGGCTGTCCGACTACGATGTGGACCATATCGTGCCTCAGAGCTTTCTGAAG
GACGACTCCATCGACAACAAGGTGCTGACCAGAAGCGACAAGAACCGGGGCAAGAGCGACAACGTGCCCT
CCGAAGAGGTCGTGAAGAAGATGAAGAACTACTGGCGGCAGCTGCTGAACGCCAAGCTGATTACCCAGAG
AAAGTTCGACAATCTGACCAAGGCCGAGAGAGGCGGCCTGAGCGAACTGGATAAGGCCGGCTTCATCAAG
AGACAGCTGGTGGAAACCCGGCAGATCACAAAGCACGTGGCACAGATCCTGGACTCCCGGATGAACACTA
AGTACGACGAGAATGACAAGCTGATCCGGGAAGTGAAAGTGATCACCCTGAAGTCCAAGCTGGTGTCCGA
TTTCCGGAAGGATTTCCAGTTTTACAAAGTGCGCGAGATCAACAACTACCACCACGCCCACGACGCCTAC
CTGAACGCCGTCGTGGGAACCGCCCTGATCAAAAAGTACCCTAAGCTGGAAAGCGAGTTCGTGTACGGCG
ACTACAAGGTGTACGACGTGCGGAAGATGATCGCCAAGAGCGAGCAGGAAATCGGCAAGGCTACCGCCAA
GTACTTCTTCTACAGCAACATCATGAACTTTTTCAAGACCGAGATTACCCTGGCCAACGGCGAGATCCGG
AAGCGGCCTCTGATCGAGACAAACGGCGAAACCGGGGAGATCGTGTGGGATAAGGGCCGGGATTTTGCCA
CCGTGCGGAAAGTGCTGAGCATGCCCCAAGTGAATATCGTGAAAAAGACCGAGGTGCAGACAGGCGGCTT
CAGCAAAGAGTCTATCCTGCCCAAGAGGAACAGCGATAAGCTGATCGCCAGAAAGAAGGACTGGGACCCT
AAGAAGTACGGCGGCTTCGACAGCCCCACCGTGGCCTATTCTGTGCTGGTGGTGGCCAAAGTGGAAAAGG
GCAAGTCCAAGAAACTGAAGAGTGTGAAAGAGCTGCTGGGGATCACCATCATGGAAAGAAGCAGCTTCGA
GAAGAATCCCATCGACTTTCTGGAAGCCAAGGGCTACAAAGAAGTGAAAAAGGACCTGATCATCAAGCTG
CCTAAGTACTCCCTGTTCGAGCTGGAAAACGGCCGGAAGAGAATGCTGGCCTCTGCCGGCGAACTGCAGA
AGGGAAACGAACTGGCCCTGCCCTCCAAATATGTGAACTTCCTGTACCTGGCCAGCCACTATGAGAAGCT
GAAGGGCTCCCCCGAGGATAATGAGCAGAAACAGCTGTTTGTGGAACAGCACAAGCACTACCTGGACGAG
ATCATCGAGCAGATCAGCGAGTTCTCCAAGAGAGTGATCCTGGCCGACGCTAATCTGGACAAAGTGCTGT
CCGCCTACAACAAGCACCGGGATAAGCCCATCAGAGAGCAGGCCGAGAATATCATCCACCTGTTTACCCT
GACCAATCTGGGAGCCCCTGCCGCCTTCAAGTACTTTGACACCACCATCGACCGGAAGAGGTACACCAGC
ACCAAAGAGGTGCTGGACGCCACCCTGATCCACCAGAGCATCACCGGCCTGTACGAGACACGGATCGACC
TGTCTCAGCTGGGAGGCGACAAAAGGCCGGCGGCCACGAAAAAGGCCGGCCAGGCAAAAAAGAAAAAGTA
AGAATTCCTAGAGCTCGCTGATCAGCCTCGACTGTGCCTTCTAGTTGCCAGCCATCTGTTGTTTGCCCCT
CCCCCGTGCCTTCCTTGACCCTGGAAGGTGCCACTCCCACTGTCCTTTCCTAATAAAATGAGGAAATTGC
ATCGCATTGTCTGAGTAGGTGTCATTCTATTCTGGGGGGTGGGGTGGGGCAGGACAGCAAGGGGGAGGAT
TGGGAAGAGAATAGCAGGCATGCTGGGGAGCGGCCGCAGGAACCCCTAGTGATGGAGTTGGCCACTCCCT
CTCTGCGCGCTCGCTCGCTCACTGAGGCCGGGCGACCAAAGGTCGCCCGACGCCCGGGCTTTGCCCGGGC
GGCCTCAGTGAGCGAGCGAGCGCGCAGCTGCCTGCAGGGGCGCCTGATGCGGTATTTTCTCCTTACGCAT
CTGTGCGGTATTTCACACCGCATA
[142 nt withheld, positions 5695-5836]
C
[141 nt withheld, positions 5838-5978]
CCTTTGACGTTGGAGTCCACGTTCTTT
[37 nt withheld, positions 6006-6042]
ACCCTATCTCGGGCTATTCTTTTGATTTATAAGGGATTTTGCCGATTTCGGCCTATTGGTTAAAAAATGA
GCTGATTTAACAAAAATTTAACGCGAATTTTAACAAAATATTAACGTTTACAATTTTATGGTGCACTCTC
AGTACAATCTGCTCTGATGCCGCATAGTTAAGCCAGCCCCGACACCCGCCAACACCCGCTGACGCGCCCT
GACGGGCTTGTCTGCTCCCGGCATCCGCTTACAGACAAGCTGTGACCGTCTCCGGGAGCTGCATGTGTCA
GAGGTTTTCACCGTCATCACCGAAACGCGCGAGACGAAAGGGCCTCGTGATACGCCTATTTTTATAGGTT
AATGTCATGATAATAATGGTTTCTTAGACGTCAGGTGGCACTTTTCGGGGAAATGTGCGCGGAACCCCTA
TTTGTTTATTTTTCTAAATACATTCAAATATGTATCCGCTCATGAGACAATAACCCTGATAAATGCTTCA
ATAATATTGAAAAAGGAAGAGTATGAGTATTCAACATTTCCGTGTCGCCCTTATTCCCTTTTTTGCGGCA
TTTTGCCTTCCTGTTTTTGCTCACCCAGAAACGCTGGTGAAAGTAAAAGATGCTGAAGATCAGTTGGGTG
CACGAGTGGGTTACATCGAACTGGATCTCAACAGCGGTAAGATCCTTGAGAGTTTTCGCCCCGAAGAACG
TTTTCCAATGATGAGCACTTTTAAAGTTCTGCTATGTGGCGCGGTATTATCCCGTATTGACGCCGGGCAA
GAGCAACTCGGTCGCCGCATACACTATTCTCAGAATGACTTGGTTGAGTACTCACCAGTCACAGAAAAGC
ATCTTACGGATGGCATGACAGTAAGAGAATTATGCAGTGCTGCCATAACCATGAGTGATAACACTGCGGC
CAACTTACTTCTGACAACGATCGGAGGACCGAAGGAGCTAACCGCTTTTTTGCACAACATGGGGGATCAT
GTAACTCGCCTTGATCGTTGGGAACCGGAGCTGAATGAAGCCATACCAAACGACGAGCGTGACACCACGA
TGCCTGTAGCAATGGCAACAACGTTGCGCAAACTATTAACTGGCGAACTACTTACTCTAGCTTCCCGGCA
ACAATTAATAGACTGGATGGAGGCGGATAAAGTTGCAGGACCACTTCTGCGCTCGGCCCTTCCGGCTGGC
TGGTTTATTGCTGATAAATCTGGAGCCGGTGAGCGTGGAAGCCGCGGTATCATTGCAGCACTGGGGCCAG
ATGGTAAGCCCTCCCGTATCGTAGTTATCTACACGACGGGGAGTCAGGCAACTATGGATGAACGAAATAG
ACAGATCGCTGAGATAGGTGCCTCACTGATTAAGCATTGGTAACTGTCAGACCAAGTTTACTCATATATA
CTTTAGATTGATTTAAAACTTCATTTTTAATTTAAAAGGATCTAGGTGAAGATCCTTTTTGATAATCTCA
TGACCAAAATCCCTTAACGTGAGTTTTCGTTCCACTGAGCGTCAGACCCCGTAGAAAAGATCAAAGGATC
TTCTTGAGATCCTTTTTTTCTGCGCGTAATCTGCTGCTTGCAAACAAAAAAACCACCGCTACCAGCGGTG
GTTTGTTTGCCGGATCAAGAGCTACCAACTCTTTTTCCGAAGGTAACTGGCTTCAGCAGAGCGCAGATAC
CAAATACTGTCCTTCTAGTGTAGCCGTAGTTAGGCCACCACTTCAAGAACTCTGTAGCACCGCCTACATA
CCTCGCTCTGCTAATCCTGTTACCAGTGGCTGCTGCCAGTGGCGATAAGTCGTGTCTTACCGGGTTGGAC
TCAAGACGATAGTTACCGGATAAGGCGCAGCGGTCGGGCTGAACGGGGGGTTCGTGCACACAGCCCAGCT
TGGAGCGAACGACCTACACCGAACTGAGATACCTACAGCGTGAGCTATGAGAAAGCGCCACGCTTCCCGA
AGGGAGAAAGGCGGACAGGTATCCGGTAAGCGGCAGGGTCGGAACAGGAGAGCGCACGAGGGAGCTTCCA
GGGGGAAACGCCTGGTATCTTTATAGTCCTGTCGGGTTTCGCCACCTCTGACTTGAGCGTCGATTTTTGT
GATGCTCGTCAGGGGGGCGGAGCCTATGGAAAAACGCCAGCAACGCGGCCTTTTTACGGTTCCTGGCCTT
TTGCTGGCCTTTTGCTCACATGTGAGGGCCTATTTCCCATGATTCCTTCATATTTGCATATACGATACAA
GGCTGTTAGAGAGATAATTGGAATTAATTTGACTGTAAACACAAAGATATTAGTACAAAATACGTGACGT
AGAAAGTAATAATTTCTTGGGTAGTTTGCAGTTTTAAAATTATGTTTTAAAATGGACTATCATATGCTTA
CCGTAACTTGAAAGTATTTCGATTTCTTGGCTTTATATATCTTGTGGAAAGGACGAAACACCAAGGCCGT
CACCCACACTCCGTTT
