Features (pLannotate 1.2.2; 18 found; start..end, strand, type, name):
     79..122     +  misc_RNA       gRNA scaffold (fragment): guide RNA scaffold for the Streptococcus pyogenes CRISPR/Cas9 system
    169..454     +  enhancer       CMV enhancer: human cytomegalovirus immediate early enhancer; contains an 18-bp deletion relative to the standard CMV enhancer
    557..695     +  promoter       chicken β-actin promoter (fragment): No description available
    696..923     +  intron         hybrid intron: hybrid between chicken β-actin (CBA) and minute virus of mice (MMV) introns (Gray et al., 2011)
   1061..2662    +  CDS            Cas9(N): N-terminal portion of Streptococcus pyogenes Cas9 (Zetsche et al., 2015)
   2663..5161    +  CDS            Cas9(C): C-terminal portion of Streptococcus pyogenes Cas9 (Zetsche et al., 2015)
   5162..5209    +  CDS            nucleoplasmin NLS: bipartite nuclear localization signal from nucleoplasmin
   5243..5354    +  polyA_signal   bGH poly(A) signal: bovine growth hormone polyadenylation signal
   5459..5599    +  repeat_region  AAV2 ITR: inverted terminal repeat of adeno-associated virus serotype 2 inverted
   5604..5655    -  misc_feature   bom (fragment): basis of mobility region from pBR322
   5674..6129    +  rep_origin     f1 ori (sequence partly withheld): f1 bacteriophage origin of replication; arrow indicates direction of (+) strand synthesis
   6130..6179    -  misc_feature   bom (fragment): basis of mobility region from pBR322
   6281..6316    -  CDS            rop (fragment): Rop protein, which maintains plasmids at low copy number; rop
   6411..6515    +  promoter       AmpR promoter: bla
   6516..7376    +  CDS            AmpR: β-lactamase; bla; confers resistance to ampicillin, carbenicillin, and related antibiotics
   7547..8135    +  rep_origin     ori: high-copy-number ColE1/pMB1/pBR322/pUC origin of replication
   8197..8437    +  promoter       U6 promoter: RNA polymerase III promoter for human U6 snRNA
   8467..72      +  misc_RNA       gRNA scaffold (across the origin): guide RNA scaffold for the Streptococcus pyogenes CRISPR/Cas9 system
>Addgene plasmid #112394 | pZNF764.1.0-gDNA | addgene full sequence | sequence record 230241 | Addgene NGS Result
TAGAGCTAGAAATAGCAAGTTAAAATAAGGCTAGTCCGTTATCAACTTGAAAAAGTGGCACCGAGTCGGT
GCTTTTTTGTTTTAGAGCTAGAAATAGCAAGTTAAAATAAGGCTAGTCCGTTTTTAGCGCGTGCGCCAAT
TCTGCAGACAAATGGCTCTAGAGGTACCCGTTACATAACTTACGGTAAATGGCCCGCCTGGCTGACCGCC
CAACGACCCCCGCCCATTGACGTCAATAGTAACGCCAATAGGGACTTTCCATTGACGTCAATGGGTGGAG
TATTTACGGTAAACTGCCCACTTGGCAGTACATCAAGTGTATCATATGCCAAGTACGCCCCCTATTGACG
TCAATGACGGTAAATGGCCCGCCTGGCATTGTGCCCAGTACATGACCTTATGGGACTTTCCTACTTGGCA
GTACATCTACGTATTAGTCATCGCTATTACCATGGTCGAGGTGAGCCCCACGTTCTGCTTCACTCTCCCC
ATCTCCCCCCCCTCCCCACCCCCAATTTTGTATTTATTTATTTTTTAATTATTTTGTGCAGCGATGGGGG
CGGGGGGGGGGGCGGGGCGGGGCGAGGCGGAGAGGTGCGGCGGCAGCCAATCAGAGCGGCGCGCTCCGAA
AGTTTCCTTTTATGGCGAGGCGGCGGCGGCGGCGGCCCTATAAAAAGCGAAGCGCGCGGCGGGCGGGAGT
CGCTGCGCGCTGCCTTCGCCCCGTGCCCCGCTCCGCCGCCGCCTCGCGCCGCCCGCCCCGGCTCTGACTG
ACCGCGTTACTCCCACAGGTGAGCGGGCGGGACGGCCCTTCTCCTCCGGGCTGTAATTAGCTGAGCAAGA
GGTAAGGGTTTAAGGGATGGTTGGTTGGTGGGGTATTAATGTTTAATTACCTGGAGCACCTGCCTGAAAT
CACTTTTTTTCAGGTTGGACCGGTGCCACCATGGACTATAAGGACCACGACGGAGACTACAAGGATCATG
ATATTGATTACAAAGACGATGACGATAAGATGGCCCCAAAGAAGAAGCGGAAGGTCGGTATCCACGGAGT
CCCAGCAGCCGACAAGAAGTACAGCATCGGCCTGGACATCGGCACCAACTCTGTGGGCTGGGCCGTGATC
ACCGACGAGTACAAGGTGCCCAGCAAGAAATTCAAGGTGCTGGGCAACACCGACCGGCACAGCATCAAGA
AGAACCTGATCGGAGCCCTGCTGTTCGACAGCGGCGAAACAGCCGAGGCCACCCGGCTGAAGAGAACCGC
CAGAAGAAGATACACCAGACGGAAGAACCGGATCTGCTATCTGCAAGAGATCTTCAGCAACGAGATGGCC
AAGGTGGACGACAGCTTCTTCCACAGACTGGAAGAGTCCTTCCTGGTGGAAGAGGATAAGAAGCACGAGC
GGCACCCCATCTTCGGCAACATCGTGGACGAGGTGGCCTACCACGAGAAGTACCCCACCATCTACCACCT
GAGAAAGAAACTGGTGGACAGCACCGACAAGGCCGACCTGCGGCTGATCTATCTGGCCCTGGCCCACATG
ATCAAGTTCCGGGGCCACTTCCTGATCGAGGGCGACCTGAACCCCGACAACAGCGACGTGGACAAGCTGT
TCATCCAGCTGGTGCAGACCTACAACCAGCTGTTCGAGGAAAACCCCATCAACGCCAGCGGCGTGGACGC
CAAGGCCATCCTGTCTGCCAGACTGAGCAAGAGCAGACGGCTGGAAAATCTGATCGCCCAGCTGCCCGGC
GAGAAGAAGAATGGCCTGTTCGGAAACCTGATTGCCCTGAGCCTGGGCCTGACCCCCAACTTCAAGAGCA
ACTTCGACCTGGCCGAGGATGCCAAACTGCAGCTGAGCAAGGACACCTACGACGACGACCTGGACAACCT
GCTGGCCCAGATCGGCGACCAGTACGCCGACCTGTTTCTGGCCGCCAAGAACCTGTCCGACGCCATCCTG
CTGAGCGACATCCTGAGAGTGAACACCGAGATCACCAAGGCCCCCCTGAGCGCCTCTATGATCAAGAGAT
ACGACGAGCACCACCAGGACCTGACCCTGCTGAAAGCTCTCGTGCGGCAGCAGCTGCCTGAGAAGTACAA
AGAGATTTTCTTCGACCAGAGCAAGAACGGCTACGCCGGCTACATTGACGGCGGAGCCAGCCAGGAAGAG
TTCTACAAGTTCATCAAGCCCATCCTGGAAAAGATGGACGGCACCGAGGAACTGCTCGTGAAGCTGAACA
GAGAGGACCTGCTGCGGAAGCAGCGGACCTTCGACAACGGCAGCATCCCCCACCAGATCCACCTGGGAGA
GCTGCACGCCATTCTGCGGCGGCAGGAAGATTTTTACCCATTCCTGAAGGACAACCGGGAAAAGATCGAG
AAGATCCTGACCTTCCGCATCCCCTACTACGTGGGCCCTCTGGCCAGGGGAAACAGCAGATTCGCCTGGA
TGACCAGAAAGAGCGAGGAAACCATCACCCCCTGGAACTTCGAGGAAGTGGTGGACAAGGGCGCTTCCGC
CCAGAGCTTCATCGAGCGGATGACCAACTTCGATAAGAACCTGCCCAACGAGAAGGTGCTGCCCAAGCAC
AGCCTGCTGTACGAGTACTTCACCGTGTATAACGAGCTGACCAAAGTGAAATACGTGACCGAGGGAATGA
GAAAGCCCGCCTTCCTGAGCGGCGAGCAGAAAAAGGCCATCGTGGACCTGCTGTTCAAGACCAACCGGAA
AGTGACCGTGAAGCAGCTGAAAGAGGACTACTTCAAGAAAATCGAGTGCTTCGACTCCGTGGAAATCTCC
GGCGTGGAAGATCGGTTCAACGCCTCCCTGGGCACATACCACGATCTGCTGAAAATTATCAAGGACAAGG
ACTTCCTGGACAATGAGGAAAACGAGGACATTCTGGAAGATATCGTGCTGACCCTGACACTGTTTGAGGA
CAGAGAGATGATCGAGGAACGGCTGAAAACCTATGCCCACCTGTTCGACGACAAAGTGATGAAGCAGCTG
AAGCGGCGGAGATACACCGGCTGGGGCAGGCTGAGCCGGAAGCTGATCAACGGCATCCGGGACAAGCAGT
CCGGCAAGACAATCCTGGATTTCCTGAAGTCCGACGGCTTCGCCAACAGAAACTTCATGCAGCTGATCCA
CGACGACAGCCTGACCTTTAAAGAGGACATCCAGAAAGCCCAGGTGTCCGGCCAGGGCGATAGCCTGCAC
GAGCACATTGCCAATCTGGCCGGCAGCCCCGCCATTAAGAAGGGCATCCTGCAGACAGTGAAGGTGGTGG
ACGAGCTCGTGAAAGTGATGGGCCGGCACAAGCCCGAGAACATCGTGATCGAAATGGCCAGAGAGAACCA
GACCACCCAGAAGGGACAGAAGAACAGCCGCGAGAGAATGAAGCGGATCGAAGAGGGCATCAAAGAGCTG
GGCAGCCAGATCCTGAAAGAACACCCCGTGGAAAACACCCAGCTGCAGAACGAGAAGCTGTACCTGTACT
ACCTGCAGAATGGGCGGGATATGTACGTGGACCAGGAACTGGACATCAACCGGCTGTCCGACTACGATGT
GGACCATATCGTGCCTCAGAGCTTTCTGAAGGACGACTCCATCGACAACAAGGTGCTGACCAGAAGCGAC
AAGAACCGGGGCAAGAGCGACAACGTGCCCTCCGAAGAGGTCGTGAAGAAGATGAAGAACTACTGGCGGC
AGCTGCTGAACGCCAAGCTGATTACCCAGAGAAAGTTCGACAATCTGACCAAGGCCGAGAGAGGCGGCCT
GAGCGAACTGGATAAGGCCGGCTTCATCAAGAGACAGCTGGTGGAAACCCGGCAGATCACAAAGCACGTG
GCACAGATCCTGGACTCCCGGATGAACACTAAGTACGACGAGAATGACAAGCTGATCCGGGAAGTGAAAG
TGATCACCCTGAAGTCCAAGCTGGTGTCCGATTTCCGGAAGGATTTCCAGTTTTACAAAGTGCGCGAGAT
CAACAACTACCACCACGCCCACGACGCCTACCTGAACGCCGTCGTGGGAACCGCCCTGATCAAAAAGTAC
CCTAAGCTGGAAAGCGAGTTCGTGTACGGCGACTACAAGGTGTACGACGTGCGGAAGATGATCGCCAAGA
GCGAGCAGGAAATCGGCAAGGCTACCGCCAAGTACTTCTTCTACAGCAACATCATGAACTTTTTCAAGAC
CGAGATTACCCTGGCCAACGGCGAGATCCGGAAGCGGCCTCTGATCGAGACAAACGGCGAAACCGGGGAG
ATCGTGTGGGATAAGGGCCGGGATTTTGCCACCGTGCGGAAAGTGCTGAGCATGCCCCAAGTGAATATCG
TGAAAAAGACCGAGGTGCAGACAGGCGGCTTCAGCAAAGAGTCTATCCTGCCCAAGAGGAACAGCGATAA
GCTGATCGCCAGAAAGAAGGACTGGGACCCTAAGAAGTACGGCGGCTTCGACAGCCCCACCGTGGCCTAT
TCTGTGCTGGTGGTGGCCAAAGTGGAAAAGGGCAAGTCCAAGAAACTGAAGAGTGTGAAAGAGCTGCTGG
GGATCACCATCATGGAAAGAAGCAGCTTCGAGAAGAATCCCATCGACTTTCTGGAAGCCAAGGGCTACAA
AGAAGTGAAAAAGGACCTGATCATCAAGCTGCCTAAGTACTCCCTGTTCGAGCTGGAAAACGGCCGGAAG
AGAATGCTGGCCTCTGCCGGCGAACTGCAGAAGGGAAACGAACTGGCCCTGCCCTCCAAATATGTGAACT
TCCTGTACCTGGCCAGCCACTATGAGAAGCTGAAGGGCTCCCCCGAGGATAATGAGCAGAAACAGCTGTT
TGTGGAACAGCACAAGCACTACCTGGACGAGATCATCGAGCAGATCAGCGAGTTCTCCAAGAGAGTGATC
CTGGCCGACGCTAATCTGGACAAAGTGCTGTCCGCCTACAACAAGCACCGGGATAAGCCCATCAGAGAGC
AGGCCGAGAATATCATCCACCTGTTTACCCTGACCAATCTGGGAGCCCCTGCCGCCTTCAAGTACTTTGA
CACCACCATCGACCGGAAGAGGTACACCAGCACCAAAGAGGTGCTGGACGCCACCCTGATCCACCAGAGC
ATCACCGGCCTGTACGAGACACGGATCGACCTGTCTCAGCTGGGAGGCGACAAAAGGCCGGCGGCCACGA
AAAAGGCCGGCCAGGCAAAAAAGAAAAAGTAAGAATTCCTAGAGCTCGCTGATCAGCCTCGACTGTGCCT
TCTAGTTGCCAGCCATCTGTTGTTTGCCCCTCCCCCGTGCCTTCCTTGACCCTGGAAGGTGCCACTCCCA
CTGTCCTTTCCTAATAAAATGAGGAAATTGCATCGCATTGTCTGAGTAGGTGTCATTCTATTCTGGGGGG
TGGGGTGGGGCAGGACAGCAAGGGGGAGGATTGGGAAGAGAATAGCAGGCATGCTGGGGAGCGGCCGCAG
GAACCCCTAGTGATGGAGTTGGCCACTCCCTCTCTGCGCGCTCGCTCGCTCACTGAGGCCGGGCGACCAA
AGGTCGCCCGACGCCCGGGCTTTGCCCGGGCGGCCTCAGTGAGCGAGCGAGCGCGCAGCTGCCTGCAGGG
GCGCCTGATGCGGTATTTTCTCCTTACGCATCTGTGCGGTATTTCACACCGCATA
[95 nt withheld, positions 5656-5750]
T
[46 nt withheld, positions 5752-5797]
C
[141 nt withheld, positions 5799-5939]
CCTTTGACGTTGGAGTCCACGTTCTTT
[37 nt withheld, positions 5967-6003]
ACTCTATCTCGGGCTATTCTTTTGATTTATAAGGGATTTTGCCGATTTCGGTCTATTGGTTAAAAAATGA
GCTGATTTAACAAAAATTTAACGCGAATTTTAACAAAATATTAACGTTTACAATTTTATGGTGCACTCTC
AGTACAATCTGCTCTGATGCCGCATAGTTAAGCCAGCCCCGACACCCGCCAACACCCGCTGACGCGCCCT
GACGGGCTTGTCTGCTCCCGGCATCCGCTTACAGACAAGCTGTGACCGTCTCCGGGAGCTGCATGTGTCA
GAGGTTTTCACCGTCATCACCGAAACGCGCGAGACGAAAGGGCCTCGTGATACGCCTATTTTTATAGGTT
AATGTCATGATAATAATGGTTTCTTAGACGTCAGGTGGCACTTTTCGGGGAAATGTGCGCGGAACCCCTA
TTTGTTTATTTTTCTAAATACATTCAAATATGTATCCGCTCATGAGACAATAACCCTGATAAATGCTTCA
ATAATATTGAAAAAGGAAGAGTATGAGTATTCAACATTTCCGTGTCGCCCTTATTCCCTTTTTTGCGGCA
TTTTGCCTTCCTGTTTTTGCTCACCCAGAAACGCTGGTGAAAGTAAAAGATGCTGAAGATCAGTTGGGTG
CACGAGTGGGTTACATCGAACTGGATCTCAACAGCGGTAAGATCCTTGAGAGTTTTCGCCCCGAAGAACG
TTTTCCAATGATGAGCACTTTTAAAGTTCTGCTATGTGGCGCGGTATTATCCCGTATTGACGCCGGGCAA
GAGCAACTCGGTCGCCGCATACACTATTCTCAGAATGACTTGGTTGAGTACTCACCAGTCACAGAAAAGC
ATCTTACGGATGGCATGACAGTAAGAGAATTATGCAGTGCTGCCATAACCATGAGTGATAACACTGCGGC
CAACTTACTTCTGACAACGATCGGAGGACCGAAGGAGCTAACCGCTTTTTTGCACAACATGGGGGATCAT
GTAACTCGCCTTGATCGTTGGGAACCGGAGCTGAATGAAGCCATACCAAACGACGAGCGTGACACCACGA
TGCCTGTAGCAATGGCAACAACGTTGCGCAAACTATTAACTGGCGAACTACTTACTCTAGCTTCCCGGCA
ACAATTAATAGACTGGATGGAGGCGGATAAAGTTGCAGGACCACTTCTGCGCTCGGCCCTTCCGGCTGGC
TGGTTTATTGCTGATAAATCTGGAGCCGGTGAGCGTGGAAGCCGCGGTATCATTGCAGCACTGGGGCCAG
ATGGTAAGCCCTCCCGTATCGTAGTTATCTACACGACGGGGAGTCAGGCAACTATGGATGAACGAAATAG
ACAGATCGCTGAGATAGGTGCCTCACTGATTAAGCATTGGTAACTGTCAGACCAAGTTTACTCATATATA
CTTTAGATTGATTTAAAACTTCATTTTTAATTTAAAAGGATCTAGGTGAAGATCCTTTTTGATAATCTCA
TGACCAAAATCCCTTAACGTGAGTTTTCGTTCCACTGAGCGTCAGACCCCGTAGAAAAGATCAAAGGATC
TTCTTGAGATCCTTTTTTTCTGCGCGTAATCTGCTGCTTGCAAACAAAAAAACCACCGCTACCAGCGGTG
GTTTGTTTGCCGGATCAAGAGCTACCAACTCTTTTTCCGAAGGTAACTGGCTTCAGCAGAGCGCAGATAC
CAAATACTGTTCTTCTAGTGTAGCCGTAGTTAGGCCACCACTTCAAGAACTCTGTAGCACCGCCTACATA
CCTCGCTCTGCTAATCCTGTTACCAGTGGCTGCTGCCAGTGGCGATAAGTCGTGTCTTACCGGGTTGGAC
TCAAGACGATAGTTACCGGATAAGGCGCAGCGGTCGGGCTGAACGGGGGGTTCGTGCACACAGCCCAGCT
TGGAGCGAACGACCTACACCGAACTGAGATACCTACAGCGTGAGCTATGAGAAAGCGCCACGCTTCCCGA
AGGGAGAAAGGCGGACAGGTATCCGGTAAGCGGCAGGGTCGGAACAGGAGAGCGCACGAGGGAGCTTCCA
GGGGGAAACGCCTGGTATCTTTATAGTCCTGTCGGGTTTCGCCACCTCTGACTTGAGCGTCGATTTTTGT
GATGCTCGTCAGGGGGGCGGAGCCTATGGAAAAACGCCAGCAACGCGGCCTTTTTACGGTTCCTGGCCTT
TTGCTGGCCTTTTGCTCACATGTGAGGGCCTATTTCCCATGATTCCTTCATATTTGCATATACGATACAA
GGCTGTTAGAGAGATAATTGGAATTAATTTGACTGTAAACACAAAGATATTAGTACAAAATACGTGACGT
AGAAAGTAATAATTTCTTGGGTAGTTTGCAGTTTTAAAATTATGTTTTAAAATGGACTATCATATGCTTA
CCGTAACTTGAAAGTATTTCGATTTCTTGGCTTTATATATCTTGTGGAAAGGACGAAACACCGAAGGCCG
TCACCCACACTCCGTTT
